>Addgene plasmid #91576 | pPN008 | addgene full sequence | sequence record 179025 | Addgene NGS Result
GAGGGCCTATTTCCCATGATTCCTTCATATTTGCATATACGATACAAGGCTGTTAGAGAGATAATTGGAA
TTAATTTGACTGTAAACACAAAGATATTAGTACAAAATACGTGACGTAGAAAGTAATAATTTCTTGGGTA
GTTTGCAGTTTTAAAATTATGTTTTAAAATGGACTATCATATGCTTACCGTAACTTGAAAGTATTTCGAT
TTCTTGGCTTTATATATCTTGTGGAAAGGACGAAACACCGCGTCATCCTCTGGCGTGACCGTTTTAGAGC
TAGAAATAGCAAGTTAAAATAAGGCTAGTCCGTTATCAACTTGAAAAAGTGGCACCGAGTCGGTGCTTTT
TTAAGCTTGGCGTAATCATGGTCATAGCTGTTTCCTGTGTGAAATTGTTATCCGCTCACAATTCCACACA
ACATACGAGCCGGAAGCATAAAGTGTAAAGCCTGGGGTGCCTAATGAGTGAGCTAACTCACATTAATTGC
GTTGCGCTCACTGCCCGCTTTCCAGTCGGGAAACCTGTCGTGCCAGCTGCATTAATGAATCGGCCAACGC
GCGGGGAGAGGCGGTTTGCGTATTGGGCGCTCTTCCGCTTCCTCGCTCACTGACTCGCTGCGCTCGGTCG
TTCGGCTGCGGCGAGCGGTATCAGCTCACTCAAAGGCGGTAATACGGTTATCCACAGAATCAGGGGATAA
CGCAGGAAAGAACATGTGAGCAAAAGGCCAGCAAAAGGCCAGGAACCGTAAAAAGGCCGCGTTGCTGGCG
TTTTTCCATAGGCTCCGCCCCCCTGACGAGCATCACAAAAATCGACGCTCAAGTCAGAGGTGGCGAAACC
CGACAGGACTATAAAGATACCAGGCGTTTCCCCCTGGAAGCTCCCTCGTGCGCTCTCCTGTTCCGACCCT
GCCGCTTACCGGATACCTGTCCGCCTTTCTCCCTTCGGGAAGCGTGGCGCTTTCTCATAGCTCACGCTGT
AGGTATCTCAGTTCGGTGTAGGTCGTTCGCTCCAAGCTGGGCTGTGTGCACGAACCCCCCGTTCAGCCCG
ACCGCTGCGCCTTATCCGGTAACTATCGTCTTGAGTCCAACCCGGTAAGACACGACTTATCGCCACTGGC
AGCAGCCACTGGTAACAGGATTAGCAGAGCGAGGTATGTAGGCGGTGCTACAGAGTTCTTGAAGTGGTGG
CCTAACTACGGCTACACTAGAAGAACAGTATTTGGTATCTGCGCTCTGCTGAAGCCAGTTACCTTCGGAA
AAAGAGTTGGTAGCTCTTGATCCGGCAAACAAACCACCGCTGGTAGCGGTGGTTTTTTTGTTTGCAAGCA
GCAGATTACGCGCAGAAAAAAAGGATCTCAAGAAGATCCTTTGATCTTTTCTACGGGGTCTGACGCTCAG
TGGAACGAAAACTCACGTTAAGGGATTTTGGTCATGAGATTATCAAAAAGGATCTTCACCTAGATCCTTT
TAAATTAAAAATGAAGTTTTAAATCAATCTAAAGTATATATGAGTAAACTTGGTCTGACAGTTACCAATG
CTTAATCAGTGAGGCACCTATCTCAGCGATCTGTCTATTTCGTTCATCCATAGTTGCCTGACTCCCCGTC
GTGTAGATAACTACGATACGGGAGGGCTTACCATCTGGCCCCAGTGCTGCAATGATACCGCGAGACCCAC
GCTCACCGGCTCCAGATTTATCAGCAATAAACCAGCCAGCCGGAAGGGCCGAGCGCAGAAGTGGTCCTGC
AACTTTATCCGCCTCCATCCAGTCTATTAATTGTTGCCGGGAAGCTAGAGTAAGTAGTTCGCCAGTTAAT
AGTTTGCGCAACGTTGTTGCCATTGCTACAGGCATCGTGGTGTCACGCTCGTCGTTTGGTATGGCTTCAT
TCAGCTCCGGTTCCCAACGATCAAGGCGAGTTACATGATCCCCCATGTTGTGCAAAAAAGCGGTTAGCTC
CTTCGGTCCTCCGATCGTTGTCAGAAGTAAGTTGGCCGCAGTGTTATCACTCATGGTTATGGCAGCACTG
CATAATTCTCTTACTGTCATGCCATCCGTAAGATGCTTTTCTGTGACTGGTGAGTACTCAACCAAGTCAT
TCTGAGAATAGTGTATGCGGCGACCGAGTTGCTCTTGCCCGGCGTCAATACGGGATAATACCGCGCCACA
TAGCAGAACTTTAAAAGTGCTCATCATTGGAAAACGTTCTTCGGGGCGAAAACTCTCAAGGATCTTACCG
CTGTTGAGATCCAGTTCGATGTAACCCACTCGTGCACCCAACTGATCTTCAGCATCTTTTACTTTCACCA
GCGTTTCTGGGTGAGCAAAAACAGGAAGGCAAAATGCCGCAAAAAAGGGAATAAGGGCGACACGGAAATG
TTGAATACTCATACTCTTCCTTTTTCAATATTATTGAAGCATTTATCAGGGTTATTGTCTCATGAGCGGA
TACATATTTGAATGTATTTAGAAAAATAAACAAATAGGGGTTCCGCGCACATTTCCCCGAAAAGTGCCAC
CTGACGTCTAAGAAACCATTATTATCATGACATTAACCTATAAAAATAGGCGTATCACGAGGCCCTTTCG
TCTCGCGCGTTTCGGTGATGACGGTGAAAACCTCTGACACATGCAGCTCCCGGAGACGGTCACAGCTTGT
CTGTAAGCGGATGCCGGGAGCAGACAAGCCCGTCAGGGCGCGTCAGCGGGTGTTGGCGGGTGTCGGGGCT
GGCTTAACTATGCGGCATCAGAGCAGATTGTACTGAGAGTGCACCATATGCGGTGTGAAATACCGCACAG
ATGCGTAAGGAGAAAATACCGCATCAGGCGCCATTCGCCATTCAGGCTGCGCAACTGTTGGGAAGGGCGA
TCGGTGCGGGCCTCTTCGCTATTACGCCAGCTGGCGAAAGGGGGATGTGCTGCAAGGCGATTAAGTTGGG
TAACGCCAGGGTTTTCCCAGTCACGACGTTGTAAAACGACGGCCAGTGAATTCGAGCTCGGTACCCGGGG
ATCCGTTAATTAA
Features (pLannotate 1.2.2; 13 found; start..end, strand, type, name):
      1..241     +  promoter       U6 promoter: RNA polymerase III promoter for human U6 snRNA
    271..346     +  misc_RNA       gRNA scaffold: guide RNA scaffold for the Streptococcus pyogenes CRISPR/Cas9 system
    395..411     -  protein_bind   lac operator: The lac repressor binds to the lac operator to inhibit transcription in E. coli. This inhibition can be relieved by adding lactose or isopropyl-β-D-thiogalactopyranoside (IPTG). lac repressor encoded by lacI
    419..449     -  promoter       lac promoter: promoter for the E. coli lac operon
    464..485     -  protein_bind   CAP binding site: CAP binding activates transcription in the presence of cAMP. E. coli catabolite activator protein
    498..590     -  CDS            lacI (fragment): lac repressor; lacI; The lac repressor binds to the lac operator to inhibit transcription in E. coli. This inhibition can be relieved by adding lactose or isopropyl-β-D-thiogalactopyranoside (IPTG).
    773..1361    -  rep_origin     ori: high-copy-number ColE1/pMB1/pBR322/pUC origin of replication
   1532..2392    -  CDS            AmpR: β-lactamase; bla; confers resistance to ampicillin, carbenicillin, and related antibiotics
   2393..2497    -  promoter       AmpR promoter: bla
   2592..2627    +  CDS            rop (fragment): Rop protein, which maintains plasmids at low copy number; rop
   2729..2828    +  misc_feature   bom (fragment): basis of mobility region from pBR322
   2834..2991    -  CDS            lacZα (fragment): LacZα fragment of β-galactosidase; lacZ fragment
   2988..3014    +  misc_feature   MCS (fragment): pUC18/19 multiple cloning site
