[The description below was written by a language model from this plasmid's Addgene catalogue record and pLannotate feature annotations shown in this document.]
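Description:
pPN008 is a small (about 3.0 kb) CRISPR guide RNA expression plasmid built on a pUC19 backbone carrying a U6 promoter cassette. It is propagated in E. coli as a high-copy plasmid through the ColE1/pUC-type origin of replication and is selected with ampicillin via the β-lactamase (AmpR) gene and its native promoter. The rest of the backbone consists of pUC19 remnants picked up by the annotation: the lac promoter, lac operator and CAP binding site, fragments of lacZα and the multiple cloning site, and short fragments matching lacI, rop and bom. These have no evident role in the function of the construct.

The payload is a single sgRNA transcription unit. The human U6 promoter, an RNA polymerase III promoter suited to producing short, uncapped RNAs, drives a roughly 20-nucleotide spacer directed against human BCL11A. This spacer sits in the gap between the promoter and the Streptococcus pyogenes Cas9 gRNA scaffold that follows it. It was inserted between two BbsI sites, which were destroyed during cloning, as is typical for this type IIS oligo-cloning approach. The plasmid encodes no Cas9 and carries no mammalian selection marker or reporter, so the nuclease must be supplied separately, for example from a co-delivered plasmid or a Cas9-expressing cell line.

The stated purpose is expression of an sgRNA targeting human BCL11A. The associated publication describes a scaled framework for CRISPR editing of human pluripotent stem cells to study psychiatric disease, which suggests use in transient delivery to generate BCL11A edits in such cells.
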