Addgene plasmid #91576: pPN008
Purpose: Express sgRNA targeting human BCL11A
Depositing lab: Lindy Barrett. Publication: A Scaled Framework for CRISPR Editing of Human Pluripotent Stem Cells to Study Psychiatric Disease. Hazelbaker DZ, Beccard A, Bara AM, Dabkowski N, Messana A, Mazzucato P, Lam D, Manning D, Eggan K, Barrett LE. Stem Cell Reports. 2017 Oct 10;9(4):1315-1327. doi: 10.1016/j.stemcr.2017.09.006. PubMed 29020615.
Backbone
  Vector backbone: pUC19-U6 promoter
  Vector type: CRISPR
Growth in bacteria
  Bacterial resistance: Ampicillin, 100 μg/mL
  Growth temperature: 37°C
  Growth strain: DH5alpha
  Copy number: High Copy
Gene/Insert
  Gene/Insert name: BCL11A (alt name: NM_022893.3)
  gRNA/shRNA sequence: CGTCATCCTCTGGCGTGACC
  Species: H. sapiens (human)
  Insert size (bp): 21
  Entrez Gene: BCL11A (a.k.a. CTIP1, DILOS, EVI9, HBFQTL5, SMARCM1, ZNF856)
  Promoter: U6
  Cloning method: Restriction Enzyme; 5′ cloning site BbsI (destroyed during cloning); 3′ cloning site BbsI (destroyed during cloning)
  Sequencing primers: 5′ M13F (-21)
Terms and licenses: Academic/Nonprofit Terms; Industry Terms: Not Available to Industry
How to cite: pPN008 was a gift from Lindy Barrett (Addgene plasmid # 91576 ; http://n2t.net/addgene:91576 ; RRID:Addgene_91576)
